Addgene plasmid #69467: pMXs-Puro-ARHGAP26
Purpose: Expresses ARHGAP26
Depositing lab: Axel Hillmer. Depositing organization: Genome Institute of Singapore, A*STAR Research Entities. Publication: Recurrent Fusion Genes in Gastric Cancer: CLDN18-ARHGAP26 Induces Loss of Epithelial Integrity. Yao F, Kausalya JP, Sia YY, Teo AS, Lee WH, Ong AG, Zhang Z, Tan JH, Li G, Bertrand D, Liu X, Poh HM, Guan P, Zhu F, Pathiraja TN, Ariyaratne PN, Rao J, Woo XY, Cai S, Mulawadi FH, Poh WT, Veeravalli L, Chan CS, Lim SS, Leong ST, Neo SC, Choi PS, Chew EG, Nagarajan N, Jacques PE, So JB, Ruan X, Yeoh KG, Tan P, Sung WK, Hunziker W, Ruan Y, Hillmer AM. Cell Rep. 2015 Jul 14;12(2):272-85. doi: 10.1016/j.celrep.2015.06.020. Epub 2015 Jul 2. PubMed 26146084.
Backbone
  Vector backbone: pMXs-Puro
  Backbone manufacturer: cell biolabs
  Backbone size w/o insert (bp): 5604
  Total vector size (bp): 7939
  Modifications to backbone: Added a gene and a HA tag
  Vector type: Retroviral
  Selectable markers: Puromycin
Growth in bacteria
  Bacterial resistance: Ampicillin, 100 μg/mL
  Growth temperature: 37°C
  Growth strain: NEB Stable
  Growth instructions: 200mg/L
  Copy number: Unknown
Gene/Insert
  Gene/Insert name: ARHGAP26 (alt name: Rho GTPase activating protein 26)
  Species: H. sapiens (human)
  Insert size (bp): 2335
  GenBank ID: NM_001135608
  Entrez Gene: ARHGAP26 (a.k.a. GRAF, GRAF1, OPHN1L, OPHN1L1)
  Tag / fusion protein: HA TAG (C terminal on insert)
  Cloning method: TOPO Cloning
  Sequencing primers: 5′ TAGAACCTCGCTGGAAAGGA; 3′ CGGGACTATGGTTGCTGACT
Terms and licenses: Academic/Nonprofit Terms; Industry Terms: Not Available to Industry
How to cite: pMXs-Puro-ARHGAP26 was a gift from Axel Hillmer (Addgene plasmid # 69467 ; http://n2t.net/addgene:69467 ; RRID:Addgene_69467)
