[The description below was written by a language model from this plasmid's Addgene catalogue record and pLannotate feature annotations shown in this document.]
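Description:
pMXs-Puro-ARHGAP26 is a Moloney murine leukemia virus-based retroviral expression vector built on the pMXs-Puro backbone, carrying human ARHGAP26 (Rho GTPase activating protein 26, also known as GRAF or GRAF1) with a C-terminal HA epitope tag. In bacteria it is maintained through a high-copy ColE1/pUC-type origin and selected with ampicillin via the β-lactamase gene and its native promoter. The total size is about 7.9 kb, of which roughly 2.3 kb is insert.

The retroviral cassette is flanked by MMLV long terminal repeats. Downstream of the 5′ LTR lie the packaging signal (Ψ, with an adjacent MESV-type Ψ fragment), a truncated gag segment lacking its start codon that extends the packaging region, and a pol fragment containing the splice acceptor. No separate internal promoter is annotated upstream of the insert, so ARHGAP26 is presumably transcribed from the 5′ LTR, as is usual for pMXs vectors. The ARHGAP26 coding sequence is followed directly by a short HA element; the annotation tool labels it as a fragment of a 3xHA tag, and its length fits a single HA epitope. The tool also matched the insert to the chicken orthologue, a GTPase-activating protein for RHOA and CDC42, but the catalogue record specifies the human gene. After the insert, an SV40 enhancer/early promoter drives puromycin N-acetyltransferase, allowing selection of transduced mammalian cells. A short lacI fragment in the backbone is a cloning remnant.

Because the vector lacks functional viral genes, it must be packaged in cells supplying gag, pol and env in trans. It is used for stable expression of HA-tagged ARHGAP26, and was deposited with a study of recurrent fusion genes in gastric cancer, including CLDN18-ARHGAP26.
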