Features (pLannotate 1.2.2; 15 found; start..end, strand, type, name):
     22..615     +  LTR            LTR: long terminal repeat from Moloney murine leukemia virus
    678..877     +  misc_feature   MMLV Ψ: packaging signal of Moloney murine leukemia virus (MMLV)
    929..1017    +  misc_feature   MESV Ψ (fragment): packaging signal of murine embryonic stem cell virus
   1094..1510    +  CDS            gag (truncated): truncated Moloney murine leukemia virus (MMLV) gag gene lacking the start codon
   1520..1894    +  misc_feature   pol region: Moloney murine leukemia virus (MMLV) pol region containing the splice acceptor site
   1932..4208    +  CDS            ARHGAP26: RHG26_CHICK - Also known as GRAF. Experimental evidence at protein level: Swiss-Prot protein existence level 1. GTPase-activating protein for RHOA and CDC42. From Gallus gallus (Chicken).
   4215..4242    +  CDS            3xHA (fragment): three tandem HA epitope tags
   4281..4610    +  promoter       SV40 promoter: SV40 enhancer and early promoter
   4620..5219    +  CDS            PuroR: puromycin N-acetyltransferase; pac from Streptomyces; confers resistance to puromycin
   5319..5440    +  LTR            3' LTR (ΔU3) (fragment): self-inactivating 3' long terminal repeat (LTR) from Moloney murine leukemia virus
   5441..5910    +  LTR            LTR: long terminal repeat from Moloney murine leukemia virus
   5976..6028    -  CDS            lacI (fragment): lac repressor; lacI; The lac repressor binds to the lac operator to inhibit transcription in E. coli. This inhibition can be relieved by adding lactose or isopropyl-β-D-thiogalactopyranoside (IPTG).
   6211..6799    -  rep_origin     ori: high-copy-number ColE1/pMB1/pBR322/pUC origin of replication
   6963..7823    -  CDS            AmpR: β-lactamase; bla; confers resistance to ampicillin, carbenicillin, and related antibiotics
   7824..7928    -  promoter       AmpR promoter: bla
>Addgene plasmid #69467 | pMXs-Puro-ARHGAP26 | depositor full sequence | sequence record 129705 | pMXs-Puro-ARHGAP26 sequence 7936 bps
CCCGAAAAGTGCCACCTGCATAATGAAAGACCCCACCTGTAGGTTTGGCAAGCTAGCTTAAGTAACGCCA
TTTTGCAAGGCATGGAAAAATACATAACTGAGAATAGAAAAGTTCAGATCAAGGTCAGGAACAGATGGAA
CAGCTGAATATGGGCCAAACAGGATATCTGTGGTAAGCAGTTCCTGCCCCGGCTCAGGGCCAAGAACAGA
TGGAACAGCTGAATATGGGCCAAACAGGATATCTGTGGTAAGCAGTTCCTGCCCCGGCTCAGGGCCAAGA
ACAGATGGTCCCCAGATGCGGTCCAGCCCTCAGCAGTTTCTAGAGAACCATCAGATGTTTCCAGGGTGCC
CCAAGGACCTGAAATGACCCTGTGCCTTATTTGAACTAACCAATCAGTTCGCTTCTCGCTTCTGTTCGCG
CGCTTCTGCTCCCCGAGCTCAATAAAAGAGCCCACAACCCCTCACTCGGCGCGCCAGTCCTCCGATTGAC
TGAGTCGCCCGGGTACCCGTGTATCCAATAAACCCTCTTGCAGTTGCATCCGACTTGTGGTCTCGCTGTT
CCTTGGGAGGGTCTCCTCTGAGTGATTGACTACCCGTCAGCGGGGGTCTTTCATTTGGGGGCTCGTCCGG
GATCGGGAGACCCCTGCCCAGGGACCACCGACCCACCACCGGGAGGTAAGCTGGCCAGCAACTTATCTGT
GTCTGTCCGATTGTCTAGTGTCTATGACTGATTTTATGCGCCTGCGTCGGTACTAGTTAGCTAACTAGCT
CTGTATCTGGCGGACCCGTGGTGGAACTGACGAGTTCGGAACACCCGGCCGCAACCCTGGGAGACGTCCC
AGGGACTTCGGGGGCCGTTTTTGTGGCCCGACCTGAGTCCAAAAATCCCGATCGTTTTGGACTCTTTGGT
GCACCCCCCTAATAGGAGGGATATGTGGTTCTGGTAGGAGACGAGAACCTAAAACAGTTCCCGCCTCCGT
CTGAATTTTTGCTTTCGGTTTGGGACCGAAGCCGCGCCGCGCGTCTTGTCTGCTGCAGCATCGTTCTGTG
TTGTCTCTGTCTGACTGTGTTTCTGTATTTGTCTGAAAATTAGGGCCAGACTGTTACCACTCCCTTAAGT
TTGACCTTAGGTCACTGGAAAGATGTCGAGCGGATCGCTCACAACCAGTCGGTAGATGTCAAGAAGAGAC
GTTGGGTTACCTTCTGCTCTGCAGAATGGCCAACCTTTAACGTCGGATGGCCGCGAGACGGCACCTTTAA
CCGAGACCTCATCACCCAGGTTAAGATCAAGGTCTTTTCACCTGGCCCGCATGGACACCCAGACCAGGTC
CCCTACATCGTGACCTGGGAAGCCTTGGCTTTTGACCCCCCTCCCTGGGTCAAGCCCTTTGTACACCCTA
AGCCTCCGCCTCCTCTTCCTCCATCCGCCCCGTCTCTCCCCCTTGAACCTCCTCGTTCGACCCCGCCTCG
ATCCTCCCTTTATCCAGCCCTCACTCCTTCTCTAGGCGCCCCCATATGGCCATATGAGATCTTATATGGG
GCACCCCCGCCCCTTGTAAACTTCCCTGACCCTGACATGACAAGAGTTACTAACAGCCCCTCTCTCCAAG
CTCACTTACAGGCTCTCTACTTAGTCCAGCACGAAGTCTGGAGACCTCTGGCGGCAGCCTACCAAGAACA
ACTGGACCGACCGGTGGTACCTCACCCTTACCGAGTCGGCGACACAGTGTGGGTCCGCCGACACCAGACT
AAGAACCTAGAACCTCGCTGGAAAGGACCTTACACAGTCCTGCTGACCACCCCCACCGCCCTCAAAGTAG
ACGGCATCGCAGCTTGGATACACGCCGCCCACGTGAAGGCTGCCGACCCCGGGGGTGGACCATCCTCTAG
ACTGCCGGATCTAGCTAGTTAATTAAGGATCCGCCGCCACCATGGGGCTCCCAGCGCTCGAGTTCAGCGA
CTGCTGCCTCGATAGTCCGCACTTCCGAGAGACGCTCAAGTCGCACGAAGCAGAGCTGGACAAGACCAAC
AAATTCATCAAGGAGCTCATCAAGGACGGGAAGTCACTCATAAGCGCGCTCAAGAATTTGTCTTCAGCGA
AGCGGAAGTTTGCAGATTCCTTAAATGAATTTAAATTTCAGTGCATAGGAGATGCAGAAACAGATGATGA
GATGTGTATAGCAAGGTCTTTGCAGGAGTTTGCCACTGTCCTCAGGAATCTTGAAGATGAACGGATACGG
ATGATTGAGAATGCCAGCGAGGTGCTCATCACTCCCTTGGAGAAGTTTCGAAAGGAACAGATCGGGGCTG
CCAAGGAAGCCAAAAAGAAGTATGACAAAGAGACAGAAAAGTATTGTGGCATCTTAGAAAAACACTTGAA
TTTGTCTTCCAAAAAGAAAGAATCTCAGCTTCAGGAGGCAGACAGCCAAGTGGACCTGGTCCGGCAGCAT
TTCTATGAAGTATCCCTGGAATATGTCTTCAAGGTGCAGGAAGTCCAAGAGAGAAAGATGTTTGAGTTTG
TGGAGCCTCTGCTGGCCTTCCTGCAAGGACTCTTCACTTTCTATCACCATGGTTACGAACTGGCCAAGGA
TTTCGGGGACTTCAAGACACAGTTAACCATTAGCATACAGAACACAAGAAATCGCTTTGAAGGCACTAGA
TCAGAAGTGGAATCACTGATGAAAAAGATGAAGGAGAATCCCCTTGAGCACAAGACCATCAGTCCCTACA
CCATGGAGGGATACCTCTACGTGCAGGAGAAACGTCACTTTGGAACTTCTTGGGTGAAGCACTACTGTAC
ATATCAACGGGATTCCAAACAAATCACCATGGTACCATTTGACCAAAAGTCAGGAGGAAAAGGGGGAGAA
GATGAATCAGTTATCCTCAAATCCTGCACACGGCGGAAAACAGACTCCATTGAGAAGAGGTTTTGCTTTG
ATGTGGAAGCAGTAGACAGGCCAGGGGTTATCACCATGCAAGCTTTGTCGGAAGAGGACCGGAGGCTCTG
GATGGAAGCCATGGATGGCCGGGAACCTGTCTACAACTCGAACAAAGACAGCCAGAGTGAAGGGACTGCG
CAGTTGGACAGCATTGGCTTCAGCATAATCAGGAAATGCATCCATGCTGTGGAAACCAGAGGGATCAACG
AGCAAGGGCTGTATCGAATTGTGGGGGTCAACTCCAGAGTGCAGAAGTTGCTGAGTGTCCTGATGGACCC
CAAGACTGCTTCTGAGACAGAAACAGATATCTGTGCTGAATGGGAGATAAAGACCATCACTAGTGCTCTG
AAGACCTACCTAAGAATGCTTCCAGGACCACTCATGATGTACCAGTTTCAAAGAAGTTTCATCAAAGCAG
CAAAACTGGAGAACCAGGAGTCTCGGGTCTCTGAAATCCACAGCCTTGTTCATCGGCTCCCAGAGAAAAA
TCGGCAGATGTTACAGCTGCTCATGAACCACTTGGCAAATGTTGCTAACAACCACAAGCAGAATTTGATG
ACGGTGGCAAACCTTGGTGTGGTGTTTGGACCCACTCTGCTGAGGCCTCAGGAAGAAACAGTAGCAGCCA
TCATGGACATCAAATTTCAGAACATTGTCATTGAGATCCTAATAGAAAACCACGAAAAGATATTTAACAC
CGTGCCCGATATGCCTCTCACCAATGCCCAGCTGCACCTGTCTCGGAAGAAGAGCAGTGACTCCAAGCCC
CCGTCCTGCAGCGAGAGGCCCCTGACGCTCTTCCACACCGTTCAGTCAACAGAGAAACAGGAACAAAGGA
ACAGCATCATCAACTCCAGTTTGGAATCTGTCTCATCAAATCCAAACAGCATCCTTAATTCCAGCAGCAG
CTTACAGCCCAACATGAACTCCAGTGACCCAGACCTGGCTGTGGTCAAACCCACCCGGCCCAACTCACTC
CCCCCGAATCCAAGCCCAACTTCACCCCTCTCGCCATCTTGGCCCATGTTCTCGGCGCCATCCAGCCCTA
TGCCCACCTCATCCACGTCCAGCGACTCATCCCCCGTCAGCACACCGTTCCGGAAGGCAAAAGCCTTGTA
TGCCTGCAAAGCTGAACATGACTCAGAACTTTCGTTCACAGCAGGCACGGTCTTCGATAATGTTCACCCA
TCTCAGGAGCCTGGCTGGTTGGAGGGGACTCTGAACGGAAAGACTGGCCTCATCCCTGAGAATTACGTGG
AGTTCCTCCTCGAGTACCCATACGATGTTCCAGATTACGCTTGATGAGCGGCCGCCAGCACAGTGGTCGA
CCTGTGGAATGTGTGTCAGTTAGGGTGTGGAAAGTCCCCAGGCTCCCCAGCAGGCAGAAGTATGCAAAGC
ATGCATCTCAATTAGTCAGCAACCAGGTGTGGAAAGTCCCCAGGCTCCCCAGCAGGCAGAAGTATGCAAA
GCATGCATCTCAATTAGTCAGCAACCATAGTCCCGCCCCTAACTCCGCCCATCCCGCCCCTAACTCCGCC
CAGTTCCGCCCATTCTCCGCCCCATGGCTGACTAATTTTTTTTATTTATGCAGAGGCCGAGGCCGCCTCG
GCCTCTGAGCTATTCCAGAAGTAGTGAGGAGGCTTTTTTGGAGGCCTAGGCTTTTGCAAAAAGCTTACCA
TGACCGAGTACAAGCCCACGGTGCGCCTCGCCACCCGCGACGACGTCCCCAGGGCCGTACGCACCCTCGC
CGCCGCGTTCGCCGACTACCCCGCCACGCGCCACACCGTCGATCCGGACCGCCACATCGAGCGGGTCACC
GAGCTGCAAGAACTCTTCCTCACGCGCGTCGGGCTCGACATCGGCAAGGTGTGGGTCGCGGACGACGGCG
CCGCGGTGGCGGTCTGGACCACGCCGGAGAGCGTCGAAGCGGGGGCGGTGTTCGCCGAGATCGGCCCGCG
CATGGCCGAGTTGAGCGGTTCCCGGCTGGCCGCGCAGCAACAGATGGAAGGCCTCCTGGCGCCGCACCGG
CCCAAGGAGCCCGCGTGGTTCCTGGCCACCGTCGGCGTCTCGCCCGACCACCAGGGCAAGGGTCTGGGCA
GCGCCGTCGTGCTCCCCGGAGTGGAGGCGGCCGAGCGCGCCGGGGTGCCCGCCTTCCTGGAGACCTCCGC
GCCCCGCAACCTCCCCTTCTACGAGCGGCTCGGCTTCACCGTCACCGCCGACGTCGAGTGCCCGAAGGAC
CGCGCGACCTGGTGCATGACCCGCAAGCCCGGTGCCTGACGCCCGCCCCACGACCCGCAGCGCCCGACCG
AAAGGAGCGCACGACCCATCGTCGACGATAAAATAAAAGATTTTATTTAGTCTCCAGAAAAAGGGGGGAA
TGAAAGACCCCACCTGTAGGTTTGGCAAGCTAGCTTAAGTAACGCCATTTTGCAAGGCATGGAAAAATAC
ATAACTGAGAATAGAGAAGTTCAGATCAAGGTCAGGAACAGATGGAACAGCTGAATATGGGCCAAACAGG
ATATCTGTGGTAAGCAGTTCCTGCCCCGGCTCAGGGCCAAGAACAGATGGAACAGCTGAATATGGGCCAA
ACAGGATATCTGTGGTAAGCAGTTCCTGCCCCGGCTCAGGGCCAAGAACAGATGGTCCCCAGATGCGGTC
CAGCCCTCAGCAGTTTCTAGAGAACCATCAGATGTTTCCAGGGTGCCCCAAGGACCTGAAATGACCCTGT
GCCTTATTTGAACTAACCAATCAGTTCGCTTCTCGCTTCTGTTCGCGCGCTTCTGCTCCCCGAGCTCAAT
AAAAGAGCCCACAACCCCTCACTCGGGGCGCCAGTCCTCCGATTGACTGAGTCGCCCGGGTACCCGTGTA
TCCAATAAACCCTCTTGCAGTTGCATCCGACTTGTGGTCTCGCTGTTCCTTGGGAGGGTCTCCTCTGAGT
GATTGACTACCCGTCAGCGGGGGTCTTTCACATGCAGCATGTATCAAAATTAATTTGGTTTTTTTTCTTA
AGTATTTACATTAAATGGCCATAGTTGCATTAATGAATCGGCCAACGCGCGGGGAGAGGCGGTTTGCGTA
TTGGGCGCTCTTCCGCTTCCTCGCTCACTGACTCGCTGCGCTCGGTCGTTCGGCTGCGGCGAGCGGTATC
AGCTCACTCAAAGGCGGTAATACGGTTATCCACAGAATCAGGGGATAACGCAGGAAAGAACATGTGAGCA
AAAGGCCAGCAAAAGGCCAGGAACCGTAAAAAGGCCGCGTTGCTGGCGTTTTTCCATAGGCTCCGCCCCC
CTGACGAGCATCACAAAAATCGACGCTCAAGTCAGAGGTGGCGAAACCCGACAGGACTATAAAGATACCA
GGCGTTTCCCCCTGGAAGCTCCCTCGTGCGCTCTCCTGTTCCGACCCTGCCGCTTACCGGATACCTGTCC
GCCTTTCTCCCTTCGGGAAGCGTGGCGCTTTCTCATAGCTCACGCTGTAGGTATCTCAGTTCGGTGTAGG
TCGTTCGCTCCAAGCTGGGCTGTGTGCACGAACCCCCCGTTCAGCCCGACCGCTGCGCCTTATCCGGTAA
CTATCGTCTTGAGTCCAACCCGGTAAGACACGACTTATCGCCACTGGCAGCAGCCACTGGTAACAGGATT
AGCAGAGCGAGGTATGTAGGCGGTGCTACAGAGTTCTTGAAGTGGTGGCCTAACTACGGCTACACTAGAA
GAACAGTATTTGGTATCTGCGCTCTGCTGAAGCCAGTTACCTTCGGAAAAAGAGTTGGTAGCTCTTGATC
CGGCAAACAAACCACCGCTGGTAGCGGTGGTTTTTTTGTTTGCAAGCAGCAGATTACGCGCAGAAAAAAA
GGATCTCAAGAAGATCCTTTGATCTTTTCTACGGGGTCTGACGCTCAGTGGAACGAAAACTCACGTTAAG
GGATTTTGGTCATGAGATTATCAAAAAGGATCTTCACCTAGATCCTTTTGCGGCCGGCCGCAAATCAATC
TAAAGTATATATGAGTAAACTTGGTCTGACAGTTACCAATGCTTAATCAGTGAGGCACCTATCTCAGCGA
TCTGTCTATTTCGTTCATCCATAGTTGCCTGACTCCCCGTCGTGTAGATAACTACGATACGGGAGGGCTT
ACCATCTGGCCCCAGTGCTGCAATGATACCGCGAGACCCACGCTCACCGGCTCCAGATTTATCAGCAATA
AACCAGCCAGCCGGAAGGGCCGAGCGCAGAAGTGGTCCTGCAACTTTATCCGCCTCCATCCAGTCTATTA
ATTGTTGCCGGGAAGCTAGAGTAAGTAGTTCGCCAGTTAATAGTTTGCGCAACGTTGTTGCCATTGCTAC
AGGCATCGTGGTGTCACGCTCGTCGTTTGGTATGGCTTCATTCAGCTCCGGTTCCCAACGATCAAGGCGA
GTTACATGATCCCCCATGTTGTGCAAAAAAGCGGTTAGCTCCTTCGGTCCTCCGATCGTTGTCAGAAGTA
AGTTGGCCGCAGTGTTATCACTCATGGTTATGGCAGCACTGCATAATTCTCTTACTGTCATGCCATCCGT
AAGATGCTTTTCTGTGACTGGTGAGTACTCAACCAAGTCATTCTGAGAATAGTGTATGCGGCGACCGAGT
TGCTCTTGCCCGGCGTCAATACGGGATAATACCGCGCCACATAGCAGAACTTTAAAAGTGCTCATCATTG
GAAAACGTTCTTCGGGGCGAAAACTCTCAAGGATCTTACCGCTGTTGAGATCCAGTTCGATGTAACCCAC
TCGTGCACCCAACTGATCTTCAGCATCTTTTACTTTCACCAGCGTTTCTGGGTGAGCAAAAACAGGAAGG
CAAAATGCCGCAAAAAAGGGAATAAGGGCGACACGGAAATGTTGAATACTCATACTCTTCCTTTTTCAAT
ATTATTGAAGCATTTATCAGGGTTATTGTCTCATGAGCGGATACATATTTGAATGTATTTAGAAAAATAA
ACAAATAGGGGTTCCGCGCACATTTC
