>Addgene plasmid #69467 | pMXs-Puro-ARHGAP26 | addgene partial sequence | sequence record 129703 | pBABE3 5'-ACCCTAACTGACACACATTCC-3'
CTCATCAAGCGTAATCTGGAACATCGTATGGGTACTCGAGGAGGAACTCCACGTAATTCTCAGGGATGAG
GCCAGTCTTTCCGTTCAGAGTCCCCTCCAACCAGCCAGGCTCCTGAGATGGGTGAACATTATCGAAGACC
GTGCCTGCTGTGAACGAAAGTTCTGAGTCATGTTCAGCTTTGCAGGCATACAAGGCTTTTGCCTTCCGGA
ACGGTGTGCTGACGGGGGATGAGTCGCTGGACGTGGATGAGGTGGGCATAGGGCTGGATGGCGCCGAGAA
CATGGGCCAAGATGGCGAGAGGGGTGAAGTTGGGCTTGGATTCGGGGGGAGTGAGTTGGGCCGGGTGGGT
TTGACCACAGCCAGGTCTGGGTCACTGGAGTTCATGTTGGGCTGTAAGCTGCTGCTGGAATTAAGGATGC
TGTTTGGATTTGATGAGACAGATTCCAAACTGGAGTTGATGATGCTGTTCCTTTGTTCCTGTTTCTCTGT
TGACTGAACGGTGTGGAAGAGCGTCAGGGGCCTCTCGCTGCAGGACGGGGGCTTGGAGTCACTGCTCTTC
TTCCGAGACAGGTGCAGCTGGGCATTGGTGAGAGGCATATCGGGCACGGTGTTAAATATCTTTTCGTGGT
TTTCTATTAGGATCTCAATGACAATGTTCTGAAATTTGATGTCCATGATGGCTGCTACTGTTTCTTCCTG
AGGCCTCAGCAGAGTGGGTCCAAACACCACACCAAGGTTTGCCACCGTCATCAAATTCTGCTTGTGGTTG
TTAGCAACATTTGCCAAGTGGTTCATGAGCAGCTGTAACATCTGCCGATTTTTCTCTGGGAGCCGATGAA
CAAGGCTGTGGATTT
