>Addgene plasmid #69467 | pMXs-Puro-ARHGAP26 | addgene partial sequence | sequence record 129704 | pMX-S1811 5'-GACGGCATCGCAGCTTGGATACAC-3'
GGGGGTGGACCATCCTCTAGACTGCCGGATCTAGCTAGTTAATTAAGGATCCGCCGCCACCATGGGGCTC
CCAGCGCTCGAGTTCAGCGACTGCTGCCTCGATAGTCCGCACTTCCGAGAGACGCTCAAGTCGCACGAAG
CAGAGCTGGACAAGACCAACAAATTCATCAAGGAGCTCATCAAGGACGGGAAGTCACTCATAAGCGCGCT
CAAGAATTTGTCTTCAGCGAAGCGGAAGTTTGCAGATTCCTTAAATGAATTTAAATTTCAGTGCATAGGA
GATGCAGAAACAGATGATGAGATGTGTATAGCAAGGTCTTTGCAGGAGTTTGCCACTGTCCTCAGGAATC
TTGAAGATGAACGGATACGGATGATTGAGAATGCCAGCGAGGTGCTCATCACTCCCTTGGAGAAGTTTCG
AAAGGAACAGATCGGGGCTGCCAAGGAAGCCAAAAAGAAGTATGACAAAGAGACAGAAAAGTATTGTGGC
ATCTTAGAAAAACACTTGAATTTGTCTTCCAAAAAGAAAGAATCTCAGCTTCAGGAGGCAGACAGCCAAG
TGGACCTGGTCCGGCAGCATTTCTATGAAGTATCCCTGGAATATGTCTTCAAGGTGCAGGAAGTCCAAGA
GAGAAAGATGTTTGAGTTTGTGGAGCCTCTGCTGGCCTTCCTGCAAGGACTCTTCACTTTCTATCACCAT
GGTTACGAACTGGCCAAGGATTTCGGGGACTTCAAGACACAGTTAACCATTAGCATACAGAACACAAGAA
ATCGCTTTGAAGGCACTAGATCAGAAGTGGAATCACTGATGAAAAAGATGAAGGAGAATCCCCTTGAGCA
CAAGACCATCAGTCCCTACACCATGGAGGGATACCTCTACGTGCAGGAGAAACGTCACTTTGGAACTTCT
TGGGTGAA
